Addgene plasmid #195210: GFP-NHERF1 PDZ1*
Purpose: Mammalian expression vector for GFP tagged NHERF1. PDZ1 GYGF>GYAA motif mutant
Depositing lab: Anthony Bretscher & David Bryant. Depositing organization: Cornell University. Publication: The scaffolding protein EBP50 regulates microvillar assembly in a phosphorylation-dependent manner. Garbett D, LaLonde DP, Bretscher A. J Cell Biol. 2010 Oct 18;191(2):397-413. doi: 10.1083/jcb.201004115. Epub 2010 Oct 11. PubMed 20937695.
Backbone
  Vector backbone: pEGFP
  Vector type: Mammalian Expression
Growth in bacteria
  Bacterial resistance: Kanamycin, 50 μg/mL
  Growth temperature: 37°C
  Growth strain: DH5alpha
  Copy number: High Copy
Gene/Insert
  Gene/Insert name: NHERF1
  Species: H. sapiens (human)
  Mutation: PDZ1 GYGF>GYAA
  Entrez Gene: NHERF1 (a.k.a. EBP50, NHE-RF, NHERF, NHERF-1, NPHLOP2, SLC9A3R1)
Terms and licenses: Academic/Nonprofit Terms; Industry Terms: Not Available to Industry
How to cite: GFP-NHERF1 PDZ1* was a gift from Anthony Bretscher & David Bryant (Addgene plasmid # 195210 ; http://n2t.net/addgene:195210 ; RRID:Addgene_195210)
