[The description below was written by a language model from this plasmid's Addgene catalogue record and pLannotate feature annotations shown in this document.]
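Description:
GFP-NHERF1 PDZ1* is a mammalian expression plasmid of about 5.8 kb built on a pEGFP backbone. It encodes human NHERF1 (also known as EBP50 or SLC9A3R1) fused to the C-terminus of EGFP. Transcription is driven by the human cytomegalovirus immediate early enhancer and promoter. The EGFP coding sequence lies directly upstream of the NHERF1 open reading frame, separated by a short linker, so the product is an N-terminally GFP-tagged scaffold protein. A remnant of the multiple cloning site and the SV40 polyadenylation signal follow the insert. The insert carries a mutation in the first PDZ domain that changes the conserved GYGF motif to GYAA. In PDZ domains this motif forms the carboxylate-binding loop, so the substitution is generally used to abolish ligand binding by PDZ1 while leaving the rest of the protein intact.

The plasmid replicates in E. coli at high copy from a ColE1/pUC-type origin and is selected with kanamycin. The Tn5 aminoglycoside phosphotransferase gene (NeoR/KanR) sits behind tandem bacterial (bla) and SV40 early promoters and ends with the HSV TK polyadenylation signal. This arrangement gives kanamycin resistance in bacteria and also allows G418 selection of stably transfected mammalian cells. An f1 origin is present as well. The short large T antigen, ble and bGH poly(A) annotations are fragments and are probably backbone remnants or annotation artefacts rather than functional parts.

NHERF1 links plasma membrane proteins to ezrin/radixin/moesin proteins and the actin cytoskeleton. The associated work concerns its role in microvillar assembly, so this construct is suited to imaging the localisation of a PDZ1-defective NHERF1 and testing its function in cultured cells.
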