Features (pLannotate 1.2.2; 16 found; start..end, strand, type, name):
    301..504     +  promoter       CMV promoter: human cytomegalovirus (CMV) immediate early promoter
    549..1265    +  CDS            EGFP: EGFP is a basic (constitutively fluorescent) green fluorescent protein published in 1996, derived from Aequorea victoria. It is reported to be a rapidly-maturing weak dimer with moderate acid sensitivity.
   1287..2360    +  CDS            SLC9A3R1: NHRF1_HUMAN - Also known as NHERF, NHERF1. Experimental evidence at protein level: Swiss-Prot protein existence level 1. Scaffold protein that connects plasma membrane proteins with members of the ezrin/moesin/radixin family and thereby helps to link them to the actin cytoskeleton and to regulate their surface expression. Necessary for recycling of internalized ADRB2. Was first known to play a role in the regulation of the activity and subcellular location of SLC9A3. Necessary for cAMP-mediated phosphorylation and inhibition of SLC9A3. May enhance Wnt signaling. May participate in HTR4 targeti
   2377..2413    +  misc_feature   MCS (fragment): multiple cloning site
   2430..2514    +  CDS            large T antigen (fragment): large T antigen from SV40 (simian virus 40)
   2537..2658    +  polyA_signal   SV40 poly(A) signal: SV40 polyadenylation signal
   2692..3120    -  rep_origin     f1 ori (sequence partly withheld): f1 bacteriophage origin of replication; arrow indicates direction of (+) strand synthesis
   3147..3251    +  promoter       AmpR promoter: bla
   3253..3610    +  promoter       SV40 promoter: SV40 enhancer and early promoter
   3645..4439    +  CDS            NeoR/KanR: aminoglycoside phosphotransferase from Tn5; aph(3')-II (or nptII); confers resistance to neomycin, kanamycin, and G418 (Geneticin®)
   4460..4612    +  CDS            ble (fragment): BLE_KLEPN - Experimental evidence at protein level: Swiss-Prot protein existence level 1. Binding protein with a strong affinity to the bleomycin family of antibiotics. Binds to CL990; an antimitotic-antibiotic compound. From Klebsiella pneumoniae.
   4671..4718    +  polyA_signal   HSV TK poly(A) signal: herpes simplex virus thymidine kinase polyadenylation signal (Cole and Stacy, 1985)
   4809..4825    -  polyA_signal   bGH poly(A) signal (fragment): bovine growth hormone polyadenylation signal
   5047..5635    +  rep_origin     ori: high-copy-number ColE1/pMB1/pBR322/pUC origin of replication
   5750..5813    +  enhancer       CMV enhancer (fragment): human cytomegalovirus immediate early enhancer
   5810..300     +  enhancer       CMV enhancer (across the origin): human cytomegalovirus immediate early enhancer
>Addgene plasmid #195210 | GFP-NHERF1 PDZ1* | addgene full sequence | sequence record 384596 | Addgene NGS Result
ACATAACTTACGGTAAATGGCCCGCCTGGCTGACCGCCCAACGACCCCCGCCCATTGACGTCAATAATGA
CGTATGTTCCCATAGTAACGCCAATAGGGACTTTCCATTGACGTCAATGGGTGGAGTATTTACGGTAAAC
TGCCCACTTGGCAGTACATCAAGTGTATCATATGCCAAGTACGCCCCCTATTGACGTCAATGACGGTAAA
TGGCCCGCCTGGCATTATGCCCAGTACATGACCTTATGGGACTTTCCTACTTGGCAGTACATCTACGTAT
TAGTCATCGCTATTACCATGGTGATGCGGTTTTGGCAGTACATCAATGGGCGTGGATAGCGGTTTGACTC
ACGGGGATTTCCAAGTCTCCACCCCATTGACGTCAATGGGAGTTTGTTTTGGCACCAAAATCAACGGGAC
TTTCCAAAATGTCGTAACAACTCCGCCCCATTGACGCAAATGGGCGGTAGGCGTGTACGGTGGGAGGTCT
ATATAAGCAGAGCTGGTTTAGTGAACCGTCAGATCCGCTAGCGCTACCGGTCGCCACCATGGTGAGCAAG
GGCGAGGAGCTGTTCACCGGGGTGGTGCCCATCCTGGTCGAGCTGGACGGCGACGTAAACGGCCACAAGT
TCAGCGTGTCCGGCGAGGGCGAGGGCGATGCCACCTACGGCAAGCTGACCCTGAAGTTCATCTGCACCAC
CGGCAAGCTGCCCGTGCCCTGGCCCACCCTCGTGACCACCCTGACCTACGGCGTGCAGTGCTTCAGCCGC
TACCCCGACCACATGAAGCAGCACGACTTCTTCAAGTCCGCCATGCCCGAAGGCTACGTCCAGGAGCGCA
CCATCTTCTTCAAGGACGACGGCAACTACAAGACCCGCGCCGAGGTGAAGTTCGAGGGCGACACCCTGGT
GAACCGCATCGAGCTGAAGGGCATCGACTTCAAGGAGGACGGCAACATCCTGGGGCACAAGCTGGAGTAC
AACTACAACAGCCACAACGTCTATATCATGGCCGACAAGCAGAAGAACGGCATCAAGGTGAACTTCAAGA
TCCGCCACAACATCGAGGACGGCAGCGTGCAGCTCGCCGACCACTACCAGCAGAACACCCCCATCGGCGA
CGGCCCCGTGCTGCTGCCCGACAACCACTACCTGAGCACCCAGTCCGCCCTGAGCAAAGACCCCAACGAG
AAGCGCGATCACATGGTCCTGCTGGAGTTCGTGACCGCCGCCGGGATCACTCTCGGCATGGACGAGCTGT
ACAAGTCCGGCCGGACTCAGATCCTGATGAGCGCGGACGCAGCGGCCGGGGCGCCCCTGCCCCGGCTCTG
CTGCCTGGAGAAGGGTCCGAACGGCTACGCCGCCCACCTGCACGGGGAGAAGGGCAAGTTGGGCCAGTAC
ATCCGGCTGGTGGAGCCCGGCTCGCCGGCCGAGAAGGCGGGGCTGCTGGCGGGGGACCGGCTGGTGGAGG
TGAACGGGGAGAACGTGGAAAAGGAGACCCACCAGCAGGTGGTGAGCCGCATCCGCGCCGCACTCAACGC
CGTGCGCCTGCTGGTGGTCGACCCCGAGACGGACGAGCAGCTGCAGAAGCTCGGCGTCCAGGTCCGAGAG
GAGCTGCTGCGCGCCCAGGAAGCGCCGGGGCAGGCCGAGCCGCCGGCCGCCGCCGAGGTGCAGGGGGCTG
GCAACGAAAATGAGCCTCGCGAGGCCGACAAGAGCCACCCGGAGCAGCGCGAGCTTCGGCCTCGGCTCTG
TACCATGAAGAAGGGCCCCAGTGGCTATGGCTTCAACCTGCACAGCGACAAGTCCAAGCCAGGCCAGTTC
ATCCGGTCAGTGGACCCAGACTCCCCGGCTGAGGCTTCAGGGCTCCGGGCCCAGGATCGCATTGTGGAGG
TGAACGGGGTCTGCATGGAGGGGAAGCAGCATGGGGACGTGGTGTCCGCCATCAGGGCTGGCGGGGACGA
GACCAAGCTGCTGGTGGTGGACAGGGAAACTGACGAGTTCTTCAAGAAATGCAGAGTGATCCCATCTCAG
GAGCACCTGAATGGTCCCCTGCCTGTGCCCTTCACCAATGGGGAGATACAGAAGGAGAACAGTCGTGAAG
CCCTGGCAGAGGCAGCCTTGGAGAGCCCCAGGCCAGCCCTGGTGAGATCCGCCTCCAGTGACACCAGCGA
GGAGCTGAATTCCCAAGACAGCCCCCCAAAACAGGACTCCACAGCGCCCTCGTCTACCTCCTCCTCCGAC
CCCATCCTAGACTTCAACATCTCCCTGGCCATGGCCAAAGAGAGGGCCCACCAGAAACGCAGCAGCAAAC
GGGCCCCGCAGATGGACTGGAGCAAGAAAAACGAACTCTTCAGCAACCTCTGAGCCGGGTCGAGGGGAAT
TCTGCAGTCGACGGTACCGCGGGCCCGGGATCCACCGGATCTAGATAACTGATCATAATCAGCCATACCA
CATTTGTAGAGGTTTTACTTGCTTTAAAAAACCTCCCACACCTCCCCCTGAACCTGAAACATAAAATGAA
TGCAATTGTTGTTGTTAACTTGTTTATTGCAGCTTATAATGGTTACAAATAAAGCAATAGCATCACAAAT
TTCACAAATAAAGCATTTTTTTCACTGCATTCTAGTTGTGGTTTGTCCAAACTCATCAATGTATCTTAAC
GCGTAAATTGTAAGCGTTAATATTTTGTTAAAATTCGCGTTAAATTTTTGTTAAATCAGCTCATTTTTTA
ACCAATAGGCCGAAATCGGCAAAATCCCTTATAAATCAAAAGAATAGACCGAGATAGGGT
[37 nt withheld, positions 2791-2827]
AAAGAACGTGGACTCCAACGTCAAAGG
[49 nt withheld, positions 2855-2903]
T
[91 nt withheld, positions 2905-2995]
G
[124 nt withheld, positions 2997-3120]
CAGGTGGCACTTTTCGGGGAAATGTGCGCGGAACCCCTATTTGTTTATTTTTCTAAATACATTCAAATAT
GTATCCGCTCATGAGACAATAACCCTGATAAATGCTTCAATAATATTGAAAAAGGAAGAGTCCTGAGGCG
GAAAGAACCAGCTGTGGAATGTGTGTCAGTTAGGGTGTGGAAAGTCCCCAGGCTCCCCAGCAGGCAGAAG
TATGCAAAGCATGCATCTCAATTAGTCAGCAACCAGGTGTGGAAAGTCCCCAGGCTCCCCAGCAGGCAGA
AGTATGCAAAGCATGCATCTCAATTAGTCAGCAACCATAGTCCCGCCCCTAACTCCGCCCATCCCGCCCC
TAACTCCGCCCAGTTCCGCCCATTCTCCGCCCCATGGCTGACTAATTTTTTTTATTTATGCAGAGGCCGA
GGCCGCCTCGGCCTCTGAGCTATTCCAGAAGTAGTGAGGAGGCTTTTTTGGAGGCCTAGGCTTTTGCAAA
GATCGATCAAGAGACAGGATGAGGATCGTTTCGCATGATTGAACAAGATGGATTGCACGCAGGTTCTCCG
GCCGCTTGGGTGGAGAGGCTATTCGGCTATGACTGGGCACAACAGACAATCGGCTGCTCTGATGCCGCCG
TGTTCCGGCTGTCAGCGCAGGGGCGCCCGGTTCTTTTTGTCAAGACCGACCTGTCCGGTGCCCTGAATGA
ACTGCAAGACGAGGCAGCGCGGCTATCGTGGCTGGCCACGACGGGCGTTCCTTGCGCAGCTGTGCTCGAC
GTTGTCACTGAAGCGGGAAGGGACTGGCTGCTATTGGGCGAAGTGCCGGGGCAGGATCTCCTGTCATCTC
ACCTTGCTCCTGCCGAGAAAGTATCCATCATGGCTGATGCAATGCGGCGGCTGCATACGCTTGATCCGGC
TACCTGCCCATTCGACCACCAAGCGAAACATCGCATCGAGCGAGCACGTACTCGGATGGAAGCCGGTCTT
GTCGATCAGGATGATCTGGACGAAGAGCATCAGGGGCTCGCGCCAGCCGAACTGTTCGCCAGGCTCAAGG
CGAGCATGCCCGACGGCGAGGATCTCGTCGTGACCCATGGCGATGCCTGCTTGCCGAATATCATGGTGGA
AAATGGCCGCTTTTCTGGATTCATCGACTGTGGCCGGCTGGGTGTGGCGGACCGCTATCAGGACATAGCG
TTGGCTACCCGTGATATTGCTGAAGAGCTTGGCGGCGAATGGGCTGACCGCTTCCTCGTGCTTTACGGTA
TCGCCGCTCCCGATTCGCAGCGCATCGCCTTCTATCGCCTTCTTGACGAGTTCTTCTGAGCGGGACTCTG
GGGTTCGAAATGACCGACCAAGCGACGCCCAACCTGCCATCACGAGATTTCGATTCCACCGCCGCCTTCT
ATGAAAGGTTGGGCTTCGGAATCGTTTTCCGGGACGCCGGCTGGATGATCCTCCAGCGCGGGGATCTCAT
GCTGGAGTTCTTCGCCCACCCTAGGGGGAGGCTAACTGAAACACGGAAGGAGACAATACCGGAAGGAACC
CGCGCTATGACGGCAATAAAAAGACAGAATAAAACGCACGGTGTTGGGTCGTTTGTTCATAAACGCGGGG
TTCGGTCCCAGGGCTGGCACTCTGTCGATACCCCACCGAGACCCCATTGGGGCCAATACGCCCGCGTTTC
TTCCTTTTCCCCACCCCACCCCCCAAGTTCGGGTGAAGGCCCAGGGCTCGCAGCCAACGTCGGGGCGGCA
GGCCCTGCCATAGCCTCAGGTTACTCATATATACTTTAGATTGATTTAAAACTTCATTTTTAATTTAAAA
GGATCTAGGTGAAGATCCTTTTTGATAATCTCATGACCAAAATCCCTTAACGTGAGTTTTCGTTCCACTG
AGCGTCAGACCCCGTAGAAAAGATCAAAGGATCTTCTTGAGATCCTTTTTTTCTGCGCGTAATCTGCTGC
TTGCAAACAAAAAAACCACCGCTACCAGCGGTGGTTTGTTTGCCGGATCAAGAGCTACCAACTCTTTTTC
CGAAGGTAACTGGCTTCAGCAGAGCGCAGATACCAAATACTGTTCTTCTAGTGTAGCCGTAGTTAGGCCA
CCACTTCAAGAACTCTGTAGCACCGCCTACATACCTCGCTCTGCTAATCCTGTTACCAGTGGCTGCTGCC
AGTGGCGATAAGTCGTGTCTTACCGGGTTGGACTCAAGACGATAGTTACCGGATAAGGCGCAGCGGTCGG
GCTGAACGGGGGGTTCGTGCACACAGCCCAGCTTGGAGCGAACGACCTACACCGAACTGAGATACCTACA
GCGTGAGCTATGAGAAAGCGCCACGCTTCCCGAAGGGAGAAAGGCGGACAGGTATCCGGTAAGCGGCAGG
GTCGGAACAGGAGAGCGCACGAGGGAGCTTCCAGGGGGAAACGCCTGGTATCTTTATAGTCCTGTCGGGT
TTCGCCACCTCTGACTTGAGCGTCGATTTTTGTGATGCTCGTCAGGGGGGCGGAGCCTATGGAAAAACGC
CAGCAACGCGGCCTTTTTACGGTTCCTGGCCTTTTGCTGGCCTTTTGCTCACATGTTCTTTCCTGCGTTA
TCCCCTGATTCTGTGGATAACCGTATTACCGCCATGCATTAGTTATTAATAGTAATCAATTACGGGGTCA
TTAGTTCATAGCCCATATATGGAGTTCCGCGTT
